Addgene plasmid #82886: pDONR223_RARA_WT
Purpose: Gateway Donor vector containing RARA, part of the Target Accelerator Plasmid Collection.
Depositing lab: Jesse Boehm & Matthew Meyerson & David Root. Depositing organization: Broad Institute. Publication: High-throughput Phenotyping of Lung Cancer Somatic Mutations. Berger AH, Brooks AN, Wu X, Shrestha Y, Chouinard C, Piccioni F, Bagul M, Kamburov A, Imielinski M, Hogstrom L, Zhu C, Yang X, Pantel S, Sakai R, Watson J, Kaplan N, Campbell JD, Singh S, Root DE, Narayan R, Natoli T, Lahr DL, Tirosh I, Tamayo P, Getz G, Wong B, Doench J, Subramanian A, Golub TR, Meyerson M, Boehm JS. Cancer Cell. 2016 Aug 8;30(2):214-28. doi: 10.1016/j.ccell.2016.06.022. Epub 2016 Jul 28. PubMed 27478040.
Backbone
  Vector backbone: pDONR223
  Backbone manufacturer: Invitrogen
  Vector type: Gateway Entry vector
Growth in bacteria
  Bacterial resistance: Spectinomycin, 50 μg/mL
  Growth temperature: 37°C
  Growth strain: DH5alpha
  Copy number: High Copy
Gene/Insert
  Gene/Insert name: NM_001145301 (alt name: NM_001145301)
  Species: H. sapiens (human)
  Entrez Gene: RARA (a.k.a. NR1B1, RAR, RARalpha)
  Promoter: None
  Cloning method: Gateway Cloning
  Sequencing primers: 5′ M13pUC-fwd; 3′ M13-Rev
Terms and licenses: Academic/Nonprofit Terms; Industry Terms: Not Available to Industry
Depositor comments: CLOSED (stop codon immediately follows insert)
How to cite: pDONR223_RARA_WT was a gift from Jesse Boehm & Matthew Meyerson & David Root (Addgene plasmid # 82886 ; http://n2t.net/addgene:82886 ; RRID:Addgene_82886)
