[The description below was written by a language model from this plasmid's Addgene catalogue record and pLannotate feature annotations shown in this document.]
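Description:
pDONR223_RARA_WT is a Gateway entry clone built on the Invitrogen pDONR223 backbone, carrying the wild-type human RARA open reading frame (retinoic acid receptor alpha, also known as NR1B1; reference transcript NM_001145301). The sequenced plasmid is 4,182 nt. It is propagated in E. coli as a high-copy plasmid through a ColE1/pUC-type origin and is selected with spectinomycin, conferred by the aadA aminoglycoside adenylyltransferase gene (SmR). This gene sits downstream of a class 1 integron Pc promoter fragment and a short remnant of a gentamicin resistance gene.

The RARA coding sequence is flanked on both sides by attL-type recombination sites in opposite orientations, so an LR Clonase reaction can move the ORF directionally into any compatible Gateway destination vector. The automated annotation labels both sites attL3, which probably reflects similarity matching, so the exact attL variants should not be inferred from it. The record lists no promoter for the insert, which fits the role of an entry clone as a shuttle rather than an expression plasmid. rrnB T1 and T2 terminators upstream of the cassette insulate it from read-through transcription, and a T7 promoter lies just beyond the 3′ att site, pointing back toward the insert. Short lacI and lacZα fragments are backbone remnants.

The depositor describes the clone as "closed", meaning a stop codon immediately follows the ORF. It therefore suits native or N-terminally tagged expression but not C-terminal fusions supplied by a destination vector. The plasmid belongs to the Target Accelerator Plasmid Collection, which was associated with high-throughput phenotyping of lung cancer somatic mutations. As the wild-type clone, it presumably serves as the reference allele for comparison with mutant versions, although the record does not say so.
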