Features (pLannotate 1.2.2; 12 found; start..end, strand, type, name):
    121..213     +  CDS            lacI (fragment): lac repressor; lacI; The lac repressor binds to the lac operator to inhibit transcription in E. coli. This inhibition can be relieved by adding lactose or isopropyl-β-D-thiogalactopyranoside (IPTG).
    268..295     -  terminator     rrnB T2 terminator: transcription terminator T2 from the E. coli rrnB gene
    427..470     +  terminator     rrnB T1 terminator: Escherichia coli rrnB; transcription terminator T1 from the E. coli rrnB gene
    517..553     -  CDS            lacZα (fragment): LacZα fragment of β-galactosidase; lacZ fragment
    570..665     +  protein_bind   attL3: mutant version of attL; recombination site for the Gateway® LR reaction LR Clonase™
    671..2056    +  CDS            RARA: RARA_HUMAN - Also known as NR1B1. Experimental evidence at protein level: Swiss-Prot protein existence level 1. Receptor for retinoic acid (PubMed:19850744, PubMed:16417524, PubMed:20215566). Retinoic acid receptors bind as heterodimers to their target response elements in response to their ligands, all-trans or 9- cis retinoic acid, and regulate gene expression in various biological processes (PubMed:28167758). The RXR/RAR heterodimers bind to the retinoic acid response elements (RARE) composed of tandem 5'-AGGTCA-3' sites known as DR1-DR5 (PubMed:28167758). In the absence of ligand, the RXR-
   2064..2159    -  protein_bind   attL3: mutant version of attL; recombination site for the Gateway® LR reaction LR Clonase™
   2178..2196    -  promoter       T7 promoter: promoter for bacteriophage T7 RNA polymerase
   2386..2409    +  promoter       Pc promoter (fragment): intI1 (promoter lies within the coding sequence); class 1 integron promoter
   2585..2641    +  CDS            GmR (fragment): gentamycin acetyltransferase; aacC1; confers resistance to gentamycin
   2648..3439    +  CDS            SmR: aminoglycoside adenylyltransferase (Murphy, 1985); aadA; confers resistance to spectinomycin and streptomycin
   3532..4120    +  rep_origin     ori: high-copy-number ColE1/pMB1/pBR322/pUC origin of replication
>Addgene plasmid #82886 | pDONR223_RARA_WT | addgene full sequence | sequence record 162367 | Addgene NGS result
CTTTCCTGCGTTATCCCCTGATTCTGTGGATAACCGTATTACCGCCTTTGAGTGAGCTGATACCGCTCGC
CGCAGCCGAACGACCGAGCGCAGCGAGTCAGTGAGCGAGGAAGCGGAAGAGCGCCCAATACGCAAACCGC
CTCTCCCCGCGCGTTGGCCGATTCATTAATGCAGCTGGCACGACAGGTTTCCCGACTGGAAAGCGGGCAG
TGAGCGCAACGCAATTAATACGCGTACCGCTAGCCAGGAAGAGTTTGTAGAAACGCAAAAAGGCCATCCG
TCAGGATGGCCTTCTGCTTAGTTTGATGCCTGGCAGTTTATGGCGGGCGTCCTGCCCGCCACCCTCCGGG
CCGTTGCTTCACAACGTTCAAATCCGCTCCCGGCGGATTTGTCCTACTCAGGAGAGCGTTCACCGACAAA
CAACAGATAAAACGAAAGGCCCAGTCTTCCGACTGAGCCTTTCGTTTTATTTGATGCCTGGCAGTTCCCT
ACTCTCGCGTTAACGCTAGCATGGATGTTTTCCCAGTCACGACGTTGTAAAACGACGGCCAGTCTTAAGC
TCGGGCCCCAAATAATGATTTTATTTTGACTGATAGTGACCTGTTCGTTGCAACAAATTGATGAGCAATG
CTTTTTTATAATGCCAACTTTGTACAAAAAAGTTGGCACCATGGCCAGCAACAGCAGCTCCTGCCCGACA
CCTGGGGGCGGGCACCTCAATGGGTACCCGGTGCCTCCCTACGCCTTCTTCTTCCCCCCTATGCTGGGTG
GACTCTCCCCGCCAGGCGCTCTGACCACTCTCCAGCACCAGCTTCCAGTTAGTGGATATAGCACACCATC
CCCAGCCACCATTGAGACCCAGAGCAGCAGTTCTGAAGAGATAGTGCCCAGCCCTCCCTCGCCACCCCCT
CTACCCCGCATCTACAAGCCTTGCTTTGTCTGTCAGGACAAGTCCTCAGGCTACCACTATGGGGTCAGCG
CCTGTGAGGGCTGCAAGGGCTTCTTCCGCCGCAGCATCCAGAAGAACATGGTGTACACGTGTCACCGGGA
CAAGAACTGCATCATCAACAAGGTGACCCGGAACCGCTGCCAGTACTGCCGACTGCAGAAGTGCTTTGAA
GTGGGCATGTCCAAGGAGTCTGTGAGAAACGACCGAAACAAGAAGAAGAAGGAGGTGCCCAAGCCCGAGT
GCTCTGAGAGCTACACGCTGACGCCGGAGGTGGGGGAGCTCATTGAGAAGGTGCGCAAAGCGCACCAGGA
AACCTTCCCTGCCCTCTGCCAGCTGGGCAAATACACTACGAACAACAGCTCAGAACAACGTGTCTCTCTG
GACATTGACCTCTGGGACAAGTTCAGTGAACTCTCCACCAAGTGCATCATTAAGACTGTGGAGTTCGCCA
AGCAGCTGCCCGGCTTCACCACCCTCACCATCGCCGACCAGATCACCCTCCTCAAGGCTGCCTGCCTGGA
CATCCTGATCCTGCGGATCTGCACGCGGTACACGCCCGAGCAGGACACCATGACCTTCTCGGACGGGCTG
ACCCTGAACCGGACCCAGATGCACAACGCTGGCTTCGGCCCCCTCACCGACCTGGTCTTTGCCTTCGCCA
ACCAGCTGCTGCCCCTGGAGATGGATGATGCGGAGACGGGGCTGCTCAGCGCCATCTGCCTCATCTGCGG
AGACCGCCAGGACCTGGAGCAGCCGGACCGGGTGGACATGCTGCAGGAGCCGCTGCTGGAGGCGCTAAAG
GTCTACGTGCGGAAGCGGAGGCCCAGCCGCCCCCACATGTTCCCCAAGATGCTAATGAAGATTACTGACC
TGCGAAGCATCAGCGCCAAGGGGGCTGAGCGGGTGATCACGCTGAAGATGGAGATCCCGGGCTCCATGCC
GCCTCTCATCCAGGAAATGTTGGAGAACTCAGAGGGCCTGGACACTCTGAGCGGACAGCCGGGGGGTGGG
GGGCGGGACGGGGGTGGCCTGGCCCCCCCGCCAGGCAGCTGTAGCCCCAGCCTCAGCCCCAGCTCCAACA
GAAGCAGCCCGGCCACCCACTCCCCGTGATTGCCAACTTTCTTGTACAAAGTTGGCATTATAAGAAAGCA
TTGCTTATCAATTTGTTGCAACGAACAGGTCACTATCAGTCAAAATAAAATCATTATTTGCCATCCAGCT
GATATCCCCTATAGTGAGTCGTATTACATGGTCATAGCTGTTTCCTGGCAGCTCTGGCCCGTGTCTCAAA
ATCTCTGATGTTACATTGCACAAGATAAAAATATATCATCATGCCTCCTCTAGACCAGCCAGGACAGAAA
TGCCTCGACTTCGCTGCTACCCAAGGTTGCCGGGTGACGCACACCGTGGAAACGGATGAAGGCACGAACC
CAGTGGACATAAGCCTGTTCGGTTCGTAAGCTGTAATGCAAGTAGCGTATGCGCTCACGCAACTGGTCCA
GAACCTTGACCGAACGCAGCGGTGGTAACGGCGCAGTGGCGGTTTTCATGGCTTGTTATGACTGTTTTTT
TGGGGTACAGTCTATGCCTCGGGCATCCAAGCAGCAAGCGCGTTACGCCGTGGGTCGATGTTTGATGTTA
TGGAGCAGCAACGATGTTACGCAGCAGGGCAGTCGCCCTAAAACAAAGTTAAACATTATGAGGGAAGCGG
TGATCGCCGAAGTATCGACTCAACTATCAGAGGTAGTTGGCGTCATCGAGCGCCATCTCGAACCGACGTT
GCTGGCCGTACATTTGTACGGCTCCGCAGTGGATGGCGGCCTGAAGCCACACAGTGATATTGATTTGCTG
GTTACGGTGACCGTAAGGCTTGATGAAACAACGCGGCGAGCTTTGATCAACGACCTTTTGGAAACTTCGG
CTTCCCCTGGAGAGAGCGAGATTCTCCGCGCTGTAGAAGTCACCATTGTTGTGCACGACGACATCATTCC
GTGGCGTTATCCAGCTAAGCGCGAACTGCAATTTGGAGAATGGCAGCGCAATGACATTCTTGCAGGTATC
TTCGAGCCAGCCACGATCGACATTGATCTGGCTATCTTGCTGACAAAAGCAAGAGAACATAGCGTTGCCT
TGGTAGGTCCAGCGGCGGAGGAACTCTTTGATCCGGTTCCTGAACAGGATCTATTTGAGGCGCTAAATGA
AACCTTAACGCTATGGAACTCGCCGCCCGACTGGGCTGGCGATGAGCGAAATGTAGTGCTTACGTTGTCC
CGCATTTGGTACAGCGCAGTAACCGGCAAAATCGCGCCGAAGGATGTCGCTGCCGACTGGGCAATGGAGC
GCCTGCCGGCCCAGTATCAGCCCGTCATACTTGAAGCTAGACAGGCTTATCTTGGACAAGAAGAAGATCG
CTTGGCCTCGCGCGCAGATCAGTTGGAAGAATTTGTCCACTACGTGAAAGGCGAGATCACCAAGGTAGTC
GGCAAATAACCCTCGAGCCACCCATGACCAAAATCCCTTAACGTGAGTTACGCGTCGTTCCACTGAGCGT
CAGACCCCGTAGAAAAGATCAAAGGATCTTCTTGAGATCCTTTTTTTCTGCGCGTAATCTGCTGCTTGCA
AACAAAAAAACCACCGCTACCAGCGGTGGTTTGTTTGCCGGATCAAGAGCTACCAACTCTTTTTCCGAAG
GTAACTGGCTTCAGCAGAGCGCAGATACCAAATACTGTTCTTCTAGTGTAGCCGTAGTTAGGCCACCACT
TCAAGAACTCTGTAGCACCGCCTACATACCTCGCTCTGCTAATCCTGTTACCAGTGGCTGCTGCCAGTGG
CGATAAGTCGTGTCTTACCGGGTTGGACTCAAGACGATAGTTACCGGATAAGGCGCAGCGGTCGGGCTGA
ACGGGGGGTTCGTGCACACAGCCCAGCTTGGAGCGAACGACCTACACCGAACTGAGATACCTACAGCGTG
AGCTATGAGAAAGCGCCACGCTTCCCGAAGGGAGAAAGGCGGACAGGTATCCGGTAAGCGGCAGGGTCGG
AACAGGAGAGCGCACGAGGGAGCTTCCAGGGGGAAACGCCTGGTATCTTTATAGTCCTGTCGGGTTTCGC
CACCTCTGACTTGAGCGTCGATTTTTGTGATGCTCGTCAGGGGGGCGGAGCCTATGGAAAAACGCCAGCA
ACGCGGCCTTTTTACGGTTCCTGGCCTTTTGCTGGCCTTTTGCTCACATGTT
