>Addgene plasmid #82886 | pDONR223_RARA_WT | depositor partial sequence | sequence record 157612 | Insert sequence
ATGGCCAGCAACAGCAGCTCCTGCCCGACACCTGGGGGCGGGCACCTCAATGGGTACCCGGTGCCTCCCT
ACGCCTTCTTCTTCCCCCCTATGCTGGGTGGACTCTCCCCGCCAGGCGCTCTGACCACTCTCCAGCACCA
GCTTCCAGTTAGTGGATATAGCACACCATCCCCAGCCACCATTGAGACCCAGAGCAGCAGTTCTGAAGAG
ATAGTGCCCAGCCCTCCCTCGCCACCCCCTCTACCCCGCATCTACAAGCCTTGCTTTGTCTGTCAGGACA
AGTCCTCAGGCTACCACTATGGGGTCAGCGCCTGTGAGGGCTGCAAGGGCTTCTTCCGCCGCAGCATCCA
GAAGAACATGGTGTACACGTGTCACCGGGACAAGAACTGCATCATCAACAAGGTGACCCGGAACCGCTGC
CAGTACTGCCGACTGCAGAAGTGCTTTGAAGTGGGCATGTCCAAGGAGTCTGTGAGAAACGACCGAAACA
AGAAGAAGAAGGAGGTGCCCAAGCCCGAGTGCTCTGAGAGCTACACGCTGACGCCGGAGGTGGGGGAGCT
CATTGAGAAGGTGCGCAAAGCGCACCAGGAAACCTTCCCTGCCCTCTGCCAGCTGGGCAAATACACTACG
AACAACAGCTCAGAACAACGTGTCTCTCTGGACATTGACCTCTGGGACAAGTTCAGTGAACTCTCCACCA
AGTGCATCATTAAGACTGTGGAGTTCGCCAAGCAGCTGCCCGGCTTCACCACCCTCACCATCGCCGACCA
GATCACCCTCCTCAAGGCTGCCTGCCTGGACATCCTGATCCTGCGGATCTGCACGCGGTACACGCCCGAG
CAGGACACCATGACCTTCTCGGACGGGCTGACCCTGAACCGGACCCAGATGCACAACGCTGGCTTCGGCC
CCCTCACCGACCTGGTCTTTGCCTTCGCCAACCAGCTGCTGCCCCTGGAGATGGATGATGCGGAGACGGG
GCTGCTCAGCGCCATCTGCCTCATCTGCGGAGACCGCCAGGACCTGGAGCAGCCGGACCGGGTGGACATG
CTGCAGGAGCCGCTGCTGGAGGCGCTAAAGGTCTACGTGCGGAAGCGGAGGCCCAGCCGCCCCCACATGT
TCCCCAAGATGCTAATGAAGATTACTGACCTGCGAAGCATCAGCGCCAAGGGGGCTGAGCGGGTGATCAC
GCTGAAGATGGAGATCCCGGGCTCCATGCCGCCTCTCATCCAGGAAATGTTGGAGAACTCAGAGGGCCTG
GACACTCTGAGCGGACAGCCGGGGGGTGGGGGGCGGGACGGGGGTGGCCTGGCCCCCCCGCCAGGCAGCT
GTAGCCCCAGCCTCAGCCCCAGCTCCAACAGAAGCAGCCCGGCCACCCACTCCCCGTGA
